Addgene plasmid #208948: HUHe variant click editor (CE1) - pCMV-T7-TraI-nCas9-EcKlenow (JO604)
Purpose: A variant CE1 construct with TraI HUH endonuclease, expressed from CMV or T7 promoters.
Depositing lab: Benjamin Kleinstiver. Depositing organization: Massachusetts General Hospital. Publication: Click editing enables programmable genome writing using DNA polymerases and HUH endonucleases. Ferreira da Silva J, Tou CJ, King EM, Eller ML, Rufino-Ramos D, Ma L, Cromwell CR, Metovic J, Benning FMC, Chao LH, Eichler FS, Kleinstiver BP. Nat Biotechnol. 2024 Jul 22. doi: 10.1038/s41587-024-02324-x. PubMed 39039307.
Backbone
  Vector backbone: pCMV-T7-SpCas9-P2A-EGFP (RTW3027)
  Vector type: Mammalian Expression, CRISPR ; in vitro transcription; T7 promoter
Growth in bacteria
  Bacterial resistance: Ampicillin, 100 μg/mL
  Growth temperature: 37°C
  Growth strain: DH5alpha
  Copy number: High Copy
Gene/Insert
  Gene/Insert name: TraI-XTEN-nSpCas9-BPNLS-EcKlenow(-exo)-BPNLS (alt name: JO604)
  Species: Synthetic
  Mutation: nSpCas9(H840A); EcKlenow(-exo;D355A/E357A)
  Promoter: CMV and T7
  Tag / fusion protein: BPNLS (C terminal on insert)
  Cloning method: Gibson Cloning
  Sequencing primers: 5′ oBK6928-CCAAGTCTCCACCCCATTGACG; 3′ oBK219-GGGAGTGGCACCTTCCAGGGTC
Terms and licenses: Academic/Nonprofit Terms; Industry Terms: Not Available to Industry
Depositor comments: Please visit https://doi.org/10.1101/2023.09.12.557440 for bioRxiv preprint.
How to cite: HUHe variant click editor (CE1) - pCMV-T7-TraI-nCas9-EcKlenow (JO604) was a gift from Benjamin Kleinstiver (Addgene plasmid # 208948 ; http://n2t.net/addgene:208948 ; RRID:Addgene_208948)
