[The description below was written by a language model from this plasmid's Addgene catalogue record and pLannotate feature annotations shown in this document.]
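Description:
HUHe variant click editor (CE1) - pCMV-T7-TraI-nCas9-EcKlenow (JO604) is a roughly 10.5 kb mammalian expression and in vitro transcription plasmid built by Gibson assembly on the pCMV-T7-SpCas9-P2A-EGFP backbone. It is propagated in E. coli through a high-copy ColE1/pUC-type origin and selected with ampicillin via the β-lactamase gene. The feature table also picks up small backbone remnants (lac promoter/operator region, lacI, MCS, SV40 promoter and bom fragments) that have no evident role in the payload. No EGFP or P2A element is annotated, which suggests the parental reporter is absent from this derivative.

The payload is a single synthetic fusion protein driven by the CMV enhancer/promoter for expression in mammalian cells, with a T7 promoter placed just upstream of the coding sequence so that mRNA can also be made by in vitro transcription. A bGH polyadenylation signal terminates the transcript. From N to C terminus the fusion consists of an HUH endonuclease domain taken from E. coli TraI, an XTEN linker, SpCas9 nickase carrying H840A, a bipartite nuclear localization signal (BPNLS), the Klenow fragment of E. coli DNA polymerase I made exonuclease-deficient by D355A/E357A, and a second, C-terminal BPNLS.

In click editing, HUH endonucleases covalently attach to single-stranded DNA bearing their recognition motif, which lets the editor carry a DNA template to the target site. The guide-directed nickase exposes a 3′ end there, and the DNA-dependent polymerase extends it to write the edit. This construct is a variant of the CE1 editor that uses TraI as the HUH domain, useful for comparing HUH endonuclease choices in programmable genome writing. No guide RNA cassette is annotated on this plasmid.
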