Features (pLannotate 1.2.2; 18 found; start..end, strand, type, name):
      1..589     +  rep_origin     ori: high-copy-number ColE1/pMB1/pBR322/pUC origin of replication
    772..864     +  CDS            lacI (fragment): lac repressor; lacI; The lac repressor binds to the lac operator to inhibit transcription in E. coli. This inhibition can be relieved by adding lactose or isopropyl-β-D-thiogalactopyranoside (IPTG).
    877..898     +  protein_bind   CAP binding site: CAP binding activates transcription in the presence of cAMP. E. coli catabolite activator protein
    913..943     +  promoter       lac promoter: promoter for the E. coli lac operon
    951..967     +  protein_bind   lac operator: The lac repressor binds to the lac operator to inhibit transcription in E. coli. This inhibition can be relieved by adding lactose or isopropyl-β-D-thiogalactopyranoside (IPTG). lac repressor encoded by lacI
   1016..1032    -  misc_feature   MCS (fragment): pBluescript multiple cloning site
   1037..1058    -  promoter       SV40 promoter (fragment): SV40 enhancer and early promoter
   1062..1286    -  polyA_signal   bGH poly(A) signal: bovine growth hormone polyadenylation signal
   1407..3224    -  CDS            polA (fragment): DPO1_ECOLI - Also known as resA. Experimental evidence at protein level: Swiss-Prot protein existence level 1. In addition to polymerase activity, this DNA polymerase exhibits 3'-5' and 5'-3' exonuclease activity. It is able to utilize nicked circular duplex DNA as a template and can unwind the parental DNA strand from its template. From Escherichia coli (strain K12).
   3328..5822    -  CDS            Cas9(C) (fragment): C-terminal portion of Streptococcus pyogenes Cas9 (Zetsche et al., 2015)
   5823..7424    -  CDS            Cas9(N): N-terminal portion of Streptococcus pyogenes Cas9 (Zetsche et al., 2015)
   7497..8486    -  CDS            traI (fragment): TRAI1_ECOLI - Experimental evidence at protein level: Swiss-Prot protein existence level 1. TraI has also been identified as DNA helicase I. DNA. helicase I is a potent, highly processive DNA-dependent ATPase, able to unwind about 1.1 kb dsDNA per second in a 5' to 3' manner. From Escherichia coli (strain K12).
   8500..8518    -  promoter       T7 promoter: promoter for bacteriophage T7 RNA polymerase
   8560..8763    -  promoter       CMV promoter: human cytomegalovirus (CMV) immediate early promoter
   8764..9143    -  enhancer       CMV enhancer: human cytomegalovirus immediate early enhancer
   9298..9342    +  misc_feature   bom (fragment): basis of mobility region from pBR322
   9413..9517    +  promoter       AmpR promoter: bla
   9518..10378   +  CDS            AmpR: β-lactamase; bla; confers resistance to ampicillin, carbenicillin, and related antibiotics
>Addgene plasmid #208948 | HUHe variant click editor (CE1) - pCMV-T7-TraI-nCas9-EcKlenow (JO604) | addgene full sequence | sequence record 415692 | Addgene NGS Result
TTGAGATCCTTTTTTTCTGCGCGTAATCTGCTGCTTGCAAACAAAAAAACCACCGCTACCAGCGGTGGTT
TGTTTGCCGGATCAAGAGCTACCAACTCTTTTTCCGAAGGTAACTGGCTTCAGCAGAGCGCAGATACCAA
ATACTGTTCTTCTAGTGTAGCCGTAGTTAGGCCACCACTTCAAGAACTCTGTAGCACCGCCTACATACCT
CGCTCTGCTAATCCTGTTACCAGTGGCTGCTGCCAGTGGCGATAAGTCGTGTCTTACCGGGTTGGACTCA
AGACGATAGTTACCGGATAAGGCGCAGCGGTCGGGCTGAACGGGGGGTTCGTGCACACAGCCCAGCTTGG
AGCGAACGACCTACACCGAACTGAGATACCTACAGCGTGAGCTATGAGAAAGCGCCACGCTTCCCGAAGG
GAGAAAGGCGGACAGGTATCCGGTAAGCGGCAGGGTCGGAACAGGAGAGCGCACGAGGGAGCTTCCAGGG
GGAAACGCCTGGTATCTTTATAGTCCTGTCGGGTTTCGCCACCTCTGACTTGAGCGTCGATTTTTGTGAT
GCTCGTCAGGGGGGCGGAGCCTATGGAAAAACGCCAGCAACGCGGCCTTTTTACGGTTCCTGGCCTTTTG
CTGGCCTTTTGCTCACATGTTCTTTCCTGCGTTATCCCCTGATTCTGTGGATAACCGTATTACCGCCTTT
GAGTGAGCTGATACCGCTCGCCGCAGCCGAACGACCGAGCGCAGCGAGTCAGTGAGCGAGGAAGCGGAAG
AGCGCCCAATACGCAAACCGCCTCTCCCCGCGCGTTGGCCGATTCATTAATGCAGCTGGCACGACAGGTT
TCCCGACTGGAAAGCGGGCAGTGAGCGCAACGCAATTAATGTGAGTTAGCTCACTCATTAGGCACCCTAG
GCTTTACACTTTATGCTTCCGGCTCGTATGTTGTGTGGAATTGTGAGCGGATAACAATTTCACACAGGAA
ACAGCTATGACCATGATTACGCCAAGCTCTAGCTAGAGGTCGACGGTATCGAGCCCCAGCTGGTTCTTTC
CGCCTCAGAAGCCATAGAGCCCACCGCATCCCCAGCATGCCTGCTATTGTCTTCCCAATCCTCCCCCTTG
CTGTCCTGCCCCACCCCACCCCCCAGAATAGAATGACACCTACTCAGACAATGCGATGCAATTTCCTCAT
TTTATTAGGAAAGGACAGTGGGAGTGGCACCTTCCAGGGTCAAGGAAGGCACGGGGGAGGGGCAAACAAC
AGATGGCTGGCAACTAGAAGGCACAGTCGAGGCTGATCAGCGGGTTTAAACTCAATGGTGATGGTGATGA
TGACCGGTCAGACTTTCCTCTTCTTCTTGGGAGACTCGAATTCGCTGCCGTCGGCGGTTCTTTTTGAGCC
GCCAGAGTGGGCCTGGTCCCAATTCTCTCCGCTTCCAACCTCGACCAGCAGTGGCACGTCCAGTCTGGTG
CAATTTTCCATCAGCTGGTGAATCTGCTTGGCCACAGCATCCACGTCGTCCTTGTGCACCTCAAACACCA
GCTCGTCGTGCACCTGCATGATCATCCGCACTCTAGGCTGCTCGGCCTGCAGCCAGGCGTCCACGGCGAT
CATGGCCCGCTTGATGATGTCGGCGGCGGTGCCCTGCATAGGGGCGTTGATAGCAGCTCTCTCAGCGGCG
GCTCTTCTGGCGCCGTTGCTGCTCTTGATGTCAGGCAGATACAGTCTCCGGCCATCCAGGGTTTCCACGT
ATCCCTGCTCTTTAGCCTGGGCTCTGGTCCGTTCCATGTACTCCAGCACGCCGGGGTACCGCTCGAAGTA
CAGGTCCATGTATTTCTGGGCCTCCTTTCTAGGGATGTTGAGCTGTCTGGCCAGGCCAAAGGCGCTCATG
CCGTAGATCAGGCCGAAGTTAATGGCCTTGGCGGACCTTCTTTGCTCGCTGGTCACTGTTTCCAGAGGCA
GGCCGAACACTTCGGCAGCGGTGGCTCTGTGGATGTCCTTGCCTTCTGCAAAAGCGGTCAGCAGGCCCTT
GTCCCGAGACAGATGGGCCATGATTCTCAGTTCTATCTGGCTGTAGTCAGCAGACACGATGACGTAGTCC
TCAGGGGCAATGAAAGCCTGTCTGATTCTTCTGCCCTCTTCGTTCCGCACTGGGATGTTTTGCAGGTTAG
GATCTGTGCTGCTCAGCCGGCCGGTGGCTGTCACGGCCTGGTGATAAGATGTATGCACCCGGCCGGTCTT
GGGGTTGATCATCAGAGGCAGCTTGTCGGTGTATGTAGACTTCAGCTTGGCCAGTCCTCTATATTCCAGG
ATCACTTTGGGCAGAGGGTAATCCAGCGCCAGTTCCTCCAGCACTTCTTCGCTGGTGCTGGGGGCTCCGC
CAGGTGTCTTTTTCAGAGGCTTAATGCCCTGCTTCTCGAACAGGATTGTTTGTAGCTGCTTGGTGCTAGA
CAGGTTGAACTCCTCGCCGGCGATTTCGTGGGCCTTCTTTTCCAGCTCGGCCAGCCGCAGTGTCAGTTCC
TCGCTGTGGTTGTGCAGCACCTTGGGGTCGATCTTCACGCCATTCCTCTCGATTCTGCTCAGGACGGGCA
CCAGAGGCATCTCGATGTTCTCGAACACGTTTAGTGGGCCCTTGTGCTTCTGCAGATCGGGCCACATCTT
CAGGTGCAGCTGAAGGGTCACGTCGGCGTCCTCAGCGGCGTATCTGCCGGCTTCTTCCAGTGCGATCTGA
TTAAATGTCAGCTGGTTCTTGCCCTTTCCGGCGATCTCTTCGAAGGTGATGGTTTTGTGCTTCAGCCACC
GTTCAGCCAGGCTGTCCATGTCGTGGCGGCCGGCCACGCTGTTCAGGATGTAAGATTCCAGCATGGTATC
GAAGGCGATGCCTCTCAGCTCGATGCCGTAATTAGCCAGGATTCCCCTATCGTATTTCAGGTTCTGTCCC
ACCTTCAGGGCCTTCTCGTCCTCCAGCAGGGGCTTCAGGAGCTCCAGTGCTCTCTCTCTGCTGATTTGAT
CTGGGGCATCCAGGTAATCGTGGGCCACGGGGATGTAGGCGGCCACGCCAGGCTCGATGGCGAAAGACAG
GCCCACCAGGTTGGCGCTGATGTTATCTAAGGAGTCGGTGGCGGTGGCGAAGGCGAACACAGGGGCTTTT
TCCAGTTTAGCGATCCAAGCCTTCAGTGTCTCTTCGTCCAGGATGGTCACGTAGTTGTCGTAGGAGATAA
CGCTTCCGCCGCTAGAGCCTCCGCTCACCTTTCTTTTCTTCTTAGGGCTCTCGAATTCAGAGCCGTCGGC
GGTCCGCTTGCTGCCACCAGAGCTTCCGCCGGAGTCACCTCCCAGCTGAGACAGGTCGATCCGTGTCTCG
TACAGGCCGGTGATGCTCTGGTGGATCAGGGTGGCGTCCAGCACCTCTTTGGTGCTGGTGTACCTCTTCC
GGTCGATGGTGGTGTCAAAGTACTTGAAGGCGGCAGGGGCTCCCAGATTGGTCAGGGTAAACAGGTGGAT
GATATTCTCGGCCTGCTCTCTGATGGGCTTATCCCGGTGCTTGTTGTAGGCGGACAGCACTTTGTCCAGA
TTAGCGTCGGCCAGGATCACTCTCTTGGAGAACTCGCTGATCTGCTCGATGATCTCGTCCAGGTAGTGCT
TGTGCTGTTCCACAAACAGCTGTTTCTGCTCATTATCCTCGGGGGAGCCCTTCAGCTTCTCATAGTGGCT
GGCCAGGTACAGGAAGTTCACATATTTGGAGGGCAGGGCCAGTTCGTTTCCCTTCTGCAGTTCGCCGGCA
GAGGCCAGCATTCTCTTCCGGCCGTTTTCCAGCTCGAACAGGGAGTACTTAGGCAGCTTGATGATCAGGT
CCTTTTTCACTTCTTTGTAGCCCTTGGCTTCCAGAAAGTCGATGGGATTCTTCTCGAAGCTGCTTCTTTC
CATGATGGTGATCCCCAGCAGCTCTTTCACACTCTTCAGTTTCTTGGACTTGCCCTTTTCCACTTTGGCC
ACCACCAGCACAGAATAGGCCACGGTGGGGCTGTCGAAGCCGCCGTACTTCTTAGGGTCCCAGTCCTTCT
TTCTGGCGATCAGCTTATCGCTGTTCCTCTTGGGCAGGATAGACTCTTTGCTGAAGCCGCCTGTCTGCAC
CTCGGTCTTTTTCACGATATTCACTTGGGGCATGCTCAGCACTTTCCGCACGGTGGCAAAATCCCGGCCC
TTATCCCACACGATCTCCCCGGTTTCGCCGTTTGTCTCGATCAGAGGCCGCTTCCGGATCTCGCCGTTGG
CCAGGGTAATCTCGGTCTTGAAAAAGTTCATGATGTTGCTGTAGAAGAAGTACTTGGCGGTAGCCTTGCC
GATTTCCTGCTCGCTCTTGGCGATCATCTTCCGCACGTCGTACACCTTGTAGTCGCCGTACACGAACTCG
CTTTCCAGCTTAGGGTACTTTTTGATCAGGGCGGTTCCCACGACGGCGTTCAGGTAGGCGTCGTGGGCGT
GGTGGTAGTTGTTGATCTCGCGCACTTTGTAAAACTGGAAATCCTTCCGGAAATCGGACACCAGCTTGGA
CTTCAGGGTGATCACTTTCACTTCCCGGATCAGCTTGTCATTCTCGTCGTACTTAGTGTTCATCCGGGAG
TCCAGGATCTGTGCCACGTGCTTTGTGATCTGCCGGGTTTCCACCAGCTGTCTCTTGATGAAGCCGGCCT
TATCCAGTTCGCTCAGGCCGCCTCTCTCGGCCTTGGTCAGATTGTCGAACTTTCTCTGGGTAATCAGCTT
GGCGTTCAGCAGCTGCCGCCAGTAGTTCTTCATCTTCTTCACGACCTCTTCGGAGGGCACGTTGTCGCTC
TTGCCCCGGTTCTTGTCGCTTCTGGTCAGCACCTTGTTGTCGATGGAGTCGTCCTTCAGAAAGCTCTGAG
GCACGATAGCGTCCACATCGTAGTCGGACAGCCGGTTGATGTCCAGTTCCTGGTCCACGTACATATCCCG
CCCATTCTGCAGGTAGTACAGGTACAGCTTCTCGTTCTGCAGCTGGGTGTTTTCCACGGGGTGTTCTTTC
AGGATCTGGCTGCCCAGCTCTTTGATGCCCTCTTCGATCCGCTTCATTCTCTCGCGGCTGTTCTTCTGTC
CCTTCTGGGTGGTCTGGTTCTCTCTGGCCATTTCGATCACGATGTTCTCGGGCTTGTGCCGGCCCATCAC
TTTCACGAGCTCGTCCACCACCTTCACTGTCTGCAGGATGCCCTTCTTAATGGCGGGGCTGCCGGCCAGA
TTGGCAATGTGCTCGTGCAGGCTATCGCCCTGGCCGGACACCTGGGCTTTCTGGATGTCCTCTTTAAAGG
TCAGGCTGTCGTCGTGGATCAGCTGCATGAAGTTTCTGTTGGCGAAGCCGTCGGACTTCAGGAAATCCAG
GATTGTCTTGCCGGACTGCTTGTCCCGGATGCCGTTGATCAGCTTCCGGCTCAGCCTGCCCCAGCCGGTG
TATCTCCGCCGCTTCAGCTGCTTCATCACTTTGTCGTCGAACAGGTGGGCATAGGTTTTCAGCCGTTCCT
CGATCATCTCTCTGTCCTCAAACAGTGTCAGGGTCAGCACGATATCTTCCAGAATGTCCTCGTTTTCCTC
ATTGTCCAGGAAGTCCTTGTCCTTGATAATTTTCAGCAGATCGTGGTATGTGCCCAGGGAGGCGTTGAAC
CGATCTTCCACGCCGGAGATTTCCACGGAGTCGAAGCACTCGATTTTCTTGAAGTAGTCCTCTTTCAGCT
GCTTCACGGTCACTTTCCGGTTGGTCTTGAACAGCAGGTCCACGATGGCCTTTTTCTGCTCGCCGCTCAG
GAAGGCGGGCTTTCTCATTCCCTCGGTCACGTATTTCACTTTGGTCAGCTCGTTATACACGGTGAAGTAC
TCGTACAGCAGGCTGTGCTTGGGCAGCACCTTCTCGTTGGGCAGGTTCTTATCGAAGTTGGTCATCCGCT
CGATGAAGCTCTGGGCGGAAGCGCCCTTGTCCACCACTTCCTCGAAGTTCCAGGGGGTGATGGTTTCCTC
GCTCTTTCTGGTCATCCAGGCGAATCTGCTGTTTCCCCTGGCCAGAGGGCCCACGTAGTAGGGGATGCGG
AAGGTCAGGATCTTCTCGATCTTTTCCCGGTTGTCCTTCAGGAATGGGTAAAAATCTTCCTGCCGCCGCA
GAATGGCGTGCAGCTCTCCCAGGTGGATCTGGTGGGGGATGCTGCCGTTGTCGAAGGTCCGCTGCTTCCG
CAGCAGGTCCTCTCTGTTCAGCTTCACGAGCAGTTCCTCGGTGCCGTCCATCTTTTCCAGGATGGGCTTG
ATGAACTTGTAGAACTCTTCCTGGCTGGCTCCGCCGTCAATGTAGCCGGCGTAGCCGTTCTTGCTCTGGT
CGAAGAAAATCTCTTTGTACTTCTCAGGCAGCTGCTGCCGCACGAGAGCTTTCAGCAGGGTCAGGTCCTG
GTGGTGCTCGTCGTATCTCTTGATCATAGAGGCGCTCAGGGGGGCCTTGGTGATCTCGGTGTTCACTCTC
AGGATGTCGCTCAGCAGGATGGCGTCGGACAGGTTCTTGGCGGCCAGAAACAGGTCGGCGTACTGGTCGC
CGATCTGGGCCAGCAGGTTGTCCAGGTCGTCGTCGTAGGTGTCCTTGCTCAGCTGCAGTTTGGCATCCTC
GGCCAGGTCGAAGTTGCTCTTGAAGTTGGGGGTCAGGCCCAGGCTCAGGGCAATCAGGTTTCCGAACAGG
CCATTCTTCTTCTCGCCGGGCAGCTGGGCGATCAGATTTTCCAGCCGTCTGCTCTTGCTCAGTCTGGCAG
ACAGGATGGCCTTGGCGTCCACGCCGCTGGCGTTGATGGGGTTTTCCTCGAACAGCTGGTTGTAGGTCTG
CACCAGCTGGATGAACAGCTTGTCCACGTCGCTGTTGTCGGGGTTCAGGTCGCCCTCGATCAGGAAGTGG
CCCCGGAACTTGATCATGTGGGCCAGGGCCAGATAGATCAGCCGCAGGTCGGCCTTGTCGGTGCTGTCCA
CCAGTTTCTTTCTCAGGTGGTAGATGGTGGGGTACTTCTCGTGGTAGGCCACCTCGTCCACGATGTTGCC
GAAGATGGGGTGCCGCTCGTGCTTCTTATCCTCTTCCACCAGGAAGGACTCTTCCAGTCTGTGGAAGAAG
CTGTCGTCCACCTTGGCCATCTCGTTGCTGAAGATCTCTTGCAGATAGCAGATCCGGTTCTTCCGTCTGG
TGTATCTTCTTCTGGCGGTTCTCTTCAGCCGGGTGGCCTCGGCTGTTTCGCCGCTGTCGAACAGCAGGGC
TCCGATCAGGTTCTTCTTGATGCTGTGCCGGTCGGTGTTGCCCAGCACCTTGAATTTCTTGCTGGGCACC
TTGTACTCGTCGGTGATCACGGCCCAGCCCACAGAGTTGGTGCCGATGTCCAGGCCGATGCTGTACTTCT
TGTCAGAGCCGCCGCTGCTCTCTGGGGTTGCAGATTCGCTTGTACCAGGTGTCTCGCTGCCGCTAGAGCC
GCCGCTTCTCTCGGACAGTCCGGCGATGGCCTGTGTCACGGCTTGCTGCACGTCGGGGCCGTCCTGGCTG
GCAGGTCCGGGTGTCAGGGTTCTCAGATCGGCCCGCTGGTCGGCGGCATCTCTATAGGCTCTGATGTCAA
AGCCGGTTTCCTTCAGGGTCTGCATCCACTCGGCCATCTTAATCTCGGGGTCCACATGCTGCTTAGACTT
GCGGGTGTCCAGAGCGGCCACATCTCTGGACTTCAGGCTGGCGTCCTCTCCGACGGCTTCCCGGATTGTC
TGAGATCTGCCGCTAAAAGCTTCCACGGGCACGCCAGGCATCTCCCACATGCCGTGCTTGCCCACCACCT
CGGTTTCGTATCCCAGGGCTTCCACCTGCTCTTTCAGCTTCTCTCTGTACAGTCTGCCGAAGGCGATTTG
ATTGGCGTACACGTTCTCGATGAATCCGGTTTTTCCCACCTTGTCGCTGCTCAGTGTCTTCCACTCGCCG
TTGTGCTGGGTCACGTTGGCGACCACGGCGTGGGTGTGCAGCTGAGGCTCCTGATCCCGGCTTGTGTCGT
GGTTGAAGAGGGCCATCACCAGGTTGCCGGTCAGCACTGTCTCGCTCTGGCCGTCGGTCATCACTCTGGT
GCTAGCCAAGGCTTCCACCTGCCGCACGGCGAAGTCAACAGCCTGGTTGTGGGCGTCGATCAGCCGCTTA
TCTCCGCCCAGCATAGCCATCATGGACACGCTCTTAGGGGCGCTGAAGGTCAGGTCGTAGCCAGGTCTGT
GCCGGTTGCTGCCGTCTTGCATTCTGCTCAGGTCGGCGCCATCAGGAAGTCTGCCTTCCAGCAGCCTGGT
GAACACGTCCTTATCCACAGAGCCCTGCAGGCCCAGCTGTTCAGCTCCACGGCCGGCCCACCGTTCGCCC
ATGGAGCCCAGCACGTAGTAGTTATCTTTGTCGGTGTAGTAATTGCCGGCGGAGCCAGCGCTTCTGACCT
GGGCGATGCTCATCATGGTGGCGGCTCTCCCTATAGTGAGTCGTATTAGCGGCCGCGGATCTCTAGCGGA
TCTGACGGTTCACTAAACCAGCTCTGCTTATATAGACCTCCCACCGTACACGCCTACCGCCCATTTGCGT
CAATGGGGCGGAGTTGTTACGACATTTTGGAAAGTCCCGTTGATTTTGGTGCCAAAACAAACTCCCATTG
ACGTCAATGGGGTGGAGACTTGGAAATCCCCGTGAGTCAAACCGCTATCCACGCCCATTGATGTACTGCC
AAAACCGCATCACCATGGTAATAGCGATGACTAATACGTAGATGTACTGCCAAGTAGGAAAGTCCCATAA
GGTCATGTACTGGGCATAATGCCAGGCGGGCCATTTACCGTCATTGACGTCAATAGGGGGCGTACTTGGC
ATATGATACACTTGATGTACTGCCAAGTGGGCAGTTTACCGTAAATACTCCACCCATTGACGTCAATGGA
AAGTCCCTATTGGCGTTACTATGGGAACATACGTCATTATTGACGTCAATGGGCGGGGGTCGTTGGGCGG
TCAGCCAGGCGGGCCATTTACCGTAAGTTATGTAACGCGGAACTCCATATATGGGCTATGAACTAATGAC
CCCGTAATTGATTACTATTAATAACTAGTCAATAATCAATGTCAACGCGTATATCTGGCCCGTACATCGC
GAAGCAGCGCAAAACGCCTAACCCTAAGCAGATTCTTCATGCAATTGTCGGTCAAGCCTTGCCTTGTTGT
AGCTTAAATTTTGCTCGCGCACTACTCAGCGACCTCCAACACACAAGCAGGGAGCAGATACTGGCTTAAC
TATGCGGCATCAGAGCAGATTGTACTGAGAGTCGACCCTAGGGGATCGGGAGATCGATCTCCCGATCCGT
CGACGTCAGGTGGCACTTTTCGGGGAAATGTGCGCGGAACCCCTATTTGTTTATTTTTCTAAATACATTC
AAATATGTATCCGCTCATGAGACAATAACCCTGATAAATGCTTCAATAATATTGAAAAAGGAAGAGTATG
AGTATTCAACATTTCCGTGTCGCCCTTATTCCCTTTTTTGCGGCATTTTGCCTTCCTGTTTTTGCTCACC
CAGAAACGCTGGTGAAAGTAAAAGATGCTGAAGATCAGTTGGGTGCACGAGTGGGTTACATCGAACTGGA
TCTCAACAGCGGTAAGATCCTTGAGAGTTTTCGCCCCGAAGAACGTTTTCCAATGATGAGCACTTTTAAA
GTTCTGCTATGTGGCGCGGTATTATCCCGTATTGACGCCGGGCAAGAGCAACTCGGTCGCCGCATACACT
ATTCTCAGAATGACTTGGTTGAGTACTCACCAGTCACAGAAAAGCATCTTACGGATGGCATGACAGTAAG
AGAATTATGCAGTGCTGCCATAACCATGAGTGATAACACTGCGGCCAACTTACTTCTGACAACGATCGGA
GGACCGAAGGAGCTAACCGCTTTTTTGCACAACATGGGGGATCATGTAACTCGCCTTGATCGTTGGGAAC
CGGAGCTGAATGAAGCCATACCAAACGACGAGCGTGACACCACGATGCCTGTAGCAATGGCAACAACGTT
GCGCAAACTATTAACTGGCGAACTACTTACTCTAGCTTCCCGGCAACAATTAATAGACTGGATGGAGGCG
GATAAAGTTGCAGGACCACTTCTGCGCTCGGCCCTTCCGGCTGGCTGGTTTATTGCTGATAAATCTGGAG
CCGGTGAGCGTGGTTCGCGCGGTATCATTGCAGCACTGGGGCCAGATGGTAAGCCCTCCCGTATCGTAGT
TATCTACACGACGGGGAGTCAGGCAACTATGGATGAACGAAATAGACAGATCGCTGAGATAGGTGCCTCA
CTGATTAAGCATTGGTAACTGTCAGACCAAGTTTACTCATATATACTTTAGATTGATTTAAAACTTCATT
TTTAATTTAAAAGGATCTAGGTGAAGATCCTTTTTGATAATCTCATGACCAAAATCCCTTAACGTGAGTT
TTCGTTCCACTGAGCGTCAGACCCCGTAGAAAAGATCAAAGGATCTTC
